>Addgene plasmid #78028 | CKM gRNA (BRDN0001148014) | addgene full sequence | sequence record 188858 | Addgene Assembled Sequence
CCCGGGTGCAAAGATGGATAAAGTTTTAAACAGAGAGGAATCTTTGCAGCTAATGGACCTTCTAGGTCTT
GAAAGGAGTGGGAATTGGCTCCGGTGCCCGTCAGTGGGCAGAGCGCACATCGCCCACAGTCCCCGAGAAG
TTGGGGGGAGGGGTCGGCAATTGATCCGGTGCCTAGAGAAGGTGGCGCGGGGTAAACTGGGAAAGTGATG
TCGTGTACTGGCTCCGCCTTTTTCCCGAGGGTGGGGGAGAACCGTATATAAGTGCAGTAGTCGCCGTGAA
CGTTCTTTTTCGCAACGGGTTTGCCGCCAGAACACAGGTAAGTGCCGTGTGTGGTTCCCGCGGGCCTGGC
CTCTTTACGGGTTATGGCCCTTGCGTGCCTTGAATTACTTCCACCTGGCTGCAGTACGTGATTCTTGATC
CCGAGCTTCGGGTTGGAAGTGGGTGGGAGAGTTCGAGGCCTTGCGCTTAAGGAGCCCCTTCGCCTCGTGC
TTGAGTTGAGGCCTGGCCTGGGCGCTGGGGCCGCCGCGTGCGAATCTGGTGGCACCTTCGCGCCTGTCTC
GCTGCTTTCGATAAGTCTCTAGCCATTTAAAATTTTTGATGACCTGCTGCGACGCTTTTTTTCTGGCAAG
ATAGTCTTGTAAATGCGGGCCAAGATCTGCACACTGGTATTTCGGTTTTTGGGGCCGCGGGCGGCGACGG
GGCCCGTGCGTCCCAGCGCACATGTTCGGCGAGGCGGGGCCTGCGAGCGCGGCCACCGAGAATCGGACGG
GGGTAGTCTCAAGCTGGCCGGCCTGCTCTGGTGCCTGGCCTCGCGCCGCCGTGTATCGCCCCGCCCTGGG
CGGCAAGGCTGGCCCGGTCGGCACCAGTTGCGTGAGCGGAAAGATGGCCGCTTCCCGGCCCTGCTGCAGG
GAGCTCAAAATGGAGGACGCGGCGCTCGGGAGAGCGGGCGGGTGAGTCACCCACACAAAGGAAAAGGGCC
TTTCCGTCCTCAGCCGTCGCTTCATGTGACTCCACGGAGTACCGGGCGCCGTCCAGGCACCTCGATTAGT
TCTCGAGCTTTTGGAGTACGTCGTCTTTAGGTTGGGGGGAGGGGTTTTATGCGATGGAGTTTCCCCACAC
TGAGTGGGTGGAGACTGAAGTTAGGCCAGCTTGGCACTTGATGTAATTCTCCTTGGAATTTGCCCTTTTT
GAGTTTGGATCTTGGTTCATTCTCAAGCCTCAGACAGTGGTTCAAAGTTTTTTTCTTCCATTTCAGGTGT
CGTGACGTACGGCCACCATGACCGAGTACAAGCCCACGGTGCGCCTCGCCACCCGCGACGACGTCCCCAG
GGCCGTACGCACCCTCGCCGCCGCGTTCGCCGACTACCCCGCCACGCGCCACACCGTCGATCCGGACCGC
CACATCGAGCGGGTCACCGAGCTGCAAGAACTCTTCCTCACGCGCGTCGGGCTCGACATCGGCAAGGTGT
GGGTCGCGGACGACGGCGCCGCCGTGGCGGTCTGGACCACGCCGGAGAGCGTCGAAGCGGGGGCGGTGTT
CGCCGAGATCGGCCCGCGCATGGCCGAGTTGAGCGGTTCCCGGCTGGCCGCGCAGCAACAGATGGAAGGC
CTCCTGGCGCCGCACCGGCCCAAGGAGCCCGCGTGGTTCCTGGCCACCGTCGGAGTCTCGCCCGACCACC
AGGGCAAGGGTCTGGGCAGCGCCGTCGTGCTCCCCGGAGTGGAGGCGGCCGAGCGCGCCGGGGTGCCCGC
CTTCCTGGAGACCTCCGCGCCCCGCAACCTCCCCTTCTACGAGCGGCTCGGCTTCACCGTCACCGCCGAC
GTCGAGGTGCCCGAAGGACCGCGCACCTGGTGCATGACCCGCAAGCCCGGTGCCTGAACGCGTTAAGTCG
ACAATCAACCTCTGGATTACAAAATTTGTGAAAGATTGACTGGTATTCTTAACTATGTTGCTCCTTTTAC
GCTATGTGGATACGCTGCTTTAATGCCTTTGTATCATGCTATTGCTTCCCGTATGGCTTTCATTTTCTCC
TCCTTGTATAAATCCTGGTTGCTGTCTCTTTATGAGGAGTTGTGGCCCGTTGTCAGGCAACGTGGCGTGG
TGTGCACTGTGTTTGCTGACGCAACCCCCACTGGTTGGGGCATTGCCACCACCTGTCAGCTCCTTTCCGG
GACTTTCGCTTTCCCCCTCCCTATTGCCACGGCGGAACTCATCGCCGCCTGCCTTGCCCGCTGCTGGACA
GGGGCTCGGCTGTTGGGCACTGACAATTCCGTGGTGTTGTCGGGGAAATCATCGTCCTTTCCTTGGCTGC
TCGCCTGTGTTGCCACCTGGATTCTGCGCGGGACGTCCTTCTGCTACGTCCCTTCGGCCCTCAATCCAGC
GGACCTTCCTTCCCGCGGCCTGCTGCCGGCTCTGCGGCCTCTTCCGCGTCTTCGCCTTCGCCCTCAGACG
AGTCGGATCTCCCTTTGGGCCGCCTCCCCGCGTCGACTTTAAGACCAATGACTTACAAGGCAGCTGTAGA
TCTTAGCCACTTTTTAAAAGAAAAGGGGGGACTGGAAGGGCTAATTCACTCCCAACGAAGACAAGATCTG
CTTTTTGCTTGTACTGGGTCTCTCTGGTTAGACCAGATCTGAGCCTGGGAGCTCTCTGGCTAACTAGGGA
ACCCACTGCTTAAGCCTCAATAAAGCTTGCCTTGAGTGCTTCAAGTAGTGTGTGCCCGTCTGTTGTGTGA
CTCTGGTAACTAGAGATCCCTCAGACCCTTTTAGTCAGTGTGGAAAATCTCTAGCAGTACGTATAGTAGT
TCATGTCATCTTATTATTCAGTATTTATAACTTGCAAAGAAATGAATATCAGAGAGTGAGAGGAACTTGT
TTATTGCAGCTTATAATGGTTACAAATAAAGCAATAGCATCACAAATTTCACAAATAAAGCATTTTTTTC
ACTGCATTCTAGTTGTGGTTTGTCCAAACTCATCAATGTATCTTATCATGTCTGGCTCTAGCTATCCCGC
CCCTAACTCCGCCCATCCCGCCCCTAACTCCGCCCAGTTCCGCCCATTCTCCGCCCCATGGCTGACTAAT
TTTTTTTATTTATGCAGAGGCCGAGGCCGCCTCGGCCTCTGAGCTATTCCAGAAGTAGTGAGGAGGCTTT
TTTGGAGGCCTAGGGACGTACCCAATTCGCCCTATAGTGAGTCGTATTACGCGCGCTCACTGGCCGTCGT
TTTACAACGTCGTGACTGGGAAAACCCTGGCGTTACCCAACTTAATCGCCTTGCAGCACATCCCCCTTTC
GCCAGCTGGCGTAATAGCGAAGAGGCCCGCACCGATCGCCCTTCCCAACAGTTGCGCAGCCTGAATGGCG
AATGGG
[124 nt withheld, positions 3367-3490]
C
[91 nt withheld, positions 3492-3582]
A
[49 nt withheld, positions 3584-3632]
CCTTTGACGTTGGAGTCCACGTTCTTT
[37 nt withheld, positions 3660-3696]
ACCCTATCTCGGTCTATTCTTTTGATTTATAAGGGATTTTGCCGATTTCGGCCTATTGGTTAAAAAATGA
GCTGATTTAACAAAAATTTAACGCGAATTTTAACAAAATATTAACGCTTACAATTTAGGTGGCACTTTTC
GGGGAAATGTGCGCGGAACCCCTATTTGTTTATTTTTCTAAATACATTCAAATATGTATCCGCTCATGAG
ACAATAACCCTGATAAATGCTTCAATAATATTGAAAAAGGAAGAGTATGAGTATTCAACATTTCCGTGTC
GCCCTTATTCCCTTTTTTGCGGCATTTTGCCTTCCTGTTTTTGCTCACCCAGAAACGCTGGTGAAAGTAA
AAGATGCTGAAGATCAGTTGGGTGCACGAGTGGGTTACATCGAACTGGATCTCAACAGCGGTAAGATCCT
TGAGAGTTTTCGCCCCGAAGAACGTTTTCCAATGATGAGCACTTTTAAAGTTCTGCTATGTGGCGCGGTA
TTATCCCGTATTGACGCCGGGCAAGAGCAACTCGGTCGCCGCATACACTATTCTCAGAATGACTTGGTTG
AGTACTCACCAGTCACAGAAAAGCATCTTACGGATGGCATGACAGTAAGAGAATTATGCAGTGCTGCCAT
AACCATGAGTGATAACACTGCGGCCAACTTACTTCTGACAACGATCGGAGGACCGAAGGAGCTAACCGCT
TTTTTGCACAACATGGGGGATCATGTAACTCGCCTTGATCGTTGGGAACCGGAGCTGAATGAAGCCATAC
CAAACGACGAGCGTGACACCACGATGCCTGTAGCAATGGCAACAACGTTGCGCAAACTATTAACTGGCGA
ACTACTTACTCTAGCTTCCCGGCAACAATTAATAGACTGGATGGAGGCGGATAAAGTTGCAGGACCACTT
CTGCGCTCGGCCCTTCCGGCTGGCTGGTTTATTGCTGATAAATCTGGAGCCGGTGAGCGTGGGTCTCGCG
GTATCATTGCAGCACTGGGGCCAGATGGTAAGCCCTCCCGTATCGTAGTTATCTACACGACGGGGAGTCA
GGCAACTATGGATGAACGAAATAGACAGATCGCTGAGATAGGTGCCTCACTGATTAAGCATTGGTAACTG
TCAGACCAAGTTTACTCATATATACTTTAGATTGATTTAAAACTTCATTTTTAATTTAAAAGGATCTAGG
TGAAGATCCTTTTTGATAATCTCATGACCAAAATCCCTTAACGTGAGTTTTCGTTCCACTGAGCGTCAGA
CCCCGTAGAAAAGATCAAAGGATCTTCTTGAGATCCTTTTTTTCTGCGCGTAATCTGCTGCTTGCAAACA
AAAAAACCACCGCTACCAGCGGTGGTTTGTTTGCCGGATCAAGAGCTACCAACTCTTTTTCCGAAGGTAA
CTGGCTTCAGCAGAGCGCAGATACCAAATACTGTTCTTCTAGTGTAGCCGTAGTTAGGCCACCACTTCAA
GAACTCTGTAGCACCGCCTACATACCTCGCTCTGCTAATCCTGTTACCAGTGGCTGCTGCCAGTGGCGAT
AAGTCGTGTCTTACCGGGTTGGACTCAAGACGATAGTTACCGGATAAGGCGCAGCGGTCGGGCTGAACGG
GGGGTTCGTGCACACAGCCCAGCTTGGAGCGAACGACCTACACCGAACTGAGATACCTACAGCGTGAGCT
ATGAGAAAGCGCCACGCTTCCCGAAGGGAGAAAGGCGGACAGGTATCCGGTAAGCGGCAGGGTCGGAACA
GGAGAGCGCACGAGGGAGCTTCCAGGGGGAAACGCCTGGTATCTTTATAGTCCTGTCGGGTTTCGCCACC
TCTGACTTGAGCGTCGATTTTTGTGATGCTCGTCAGGGGGGCGGAGCCTATGGAAAAACGCCAGCAACGC
GGCCTTTTTACGGTTCCTGGCCTTTTGCTGGCCTTTTGCTCACATGTTCTTTCCTGCGTTATCCCCTGAT
TCTGTGGATAACCGTATTACCGCCTTTGAGTGAGCTGATACCGCTCGCCGCAGCCGAACGACCGAGCGCA
GCGAGTCAGTGAGCGAGGAAGCGGAAGAGCGCCCAATACGCAAACCGCCTCTCCCCGCGCGTTGGCCGAT
TCATTAATGCAGCTGGCACGACAGGTTTCCCGACTGGAAAGCGGGCAGTGAGCGCAACGCAATTAATGTG
AGTTAGCTCACTCATTAGGCACCCCAGGCTTTACACTTTATGCTTCCGGCTCGTATGTTGTGTGGAATTG
TGAGCGGATAACAATTTCACACAGGAAACAGCTATGACCATGATTACGCCAAGCGCGCAATTAACCCTCA
CTAAAGGGAACAAAAGCTGGAGCTGCAAGCTTAATGTAGTCTTATGCAATACTCTTGTAGTCTTGCAACA
TGGTAACGATGAGTTAGCAACATGCCTTACAAGGAGAGAAAAAGCACCGTGCATGCCGATTGGTGGAAGT
AAGGTGGTACGATCGTGCCTTATTAGGAAGGCAACAGACGGGTCTGACATGGATTGGACGAACCACTGAA
TTGCCGCATTGCAGAGATATTGTATTTAAGTGCCTAGCTCGATACATAAACGGGTCTCTCTGGTTAGACC
AGATCTGAGCCTGGGAGCTCTCTGGCTAACTAGGGAACCCACTGCTTAAGCCTCAATAAAGCTTGCCTTG
AGTGCTTCAAGTAGTGTGTGCCCGTCTGTTGTGTGACTCTGGTAACTAGAGATCCCTCAGACCCTTTTAG
TCAGTGTGGAAAATCTCTAGCAGTGGCGCCCGAACAGGGACTTGAAAGCGAAAGGGAAACCAGAGGAGCT
CTCTCGACGCAGGACTCGGCTTGCTGAAGCGCGCACGGCAAGAGGCGAGGGGCGGCGACTGGTGAGTACG
CCAAAAATTTTGACTAGCGGAGGCTAGAAGGAGAGAGATGGGTGCGAGAGCGTCAGTATTAAGCGGGGGA
GAATTAGATCGCGATGGGAAAAAATTCGGTTAAGGCCAGGGGGAAAGAAAAAATATAAATTAAAACATAT
AGTATGGGCAAGCAGGGAGCTAGAACGATTCGCAGTTAATCCTGGCCTGTTAGAAACATCAGAAGGCTGT
AGACAAATACTGGGACAGCTACAACCATCCCTTCAGACAGGATCAGAAGAACTTAGATCATTATATAATA
CAGTAGCAACCCTCTATTGTGTGCATCAAAGGATAGAGATAAAAGACACCAAGGAAGCTTTAGACAAGAT
AGAGGAAGAGCAAAACAAAAGTAAGACCACCGCACAGCAAGCGGCCGCTGATCTTCAGACCTGGAGGAGG
AGATATGAGGGACAATTGGAGAAGTGAATTATATAAATATAAAGTAGTAAAAATTGAACCATTAGGAGTA
GCACCCACCAAGGCAAAGAGAAGAGTGGTGCAGAGAGAAAAAAGAGCAGTGGGAATAGGAGCTTTGTTCC
TTGGGTTCTTGGGAGCAGCAGGAAGCACTATGGGCGCAGCGTCAATGACGCTGACGGTACAGGCCAGACA
ATTATTGTCTGGTATAGTGCAGCAGCAGAACAATTTGCTGAGGGCTATTGAGGCGCAACAGCATCTGTTG
CAACTCACAGTCTGGGGCATCAAGCAGCTCCAGGCAAGAATCCTGGCTGTGGAAAGATACCTAAAGGATC
AACAGCTCCTGGGGATTTGGGGTTGCTCTGGAAAACTCATTTGCACCACTGCTGTGCCTTGGAATGCTAG
TTGGAGTAATAAATCTCTGGAACAGATTTGGAATCACACGACCTGGATGGAGTGGGACAGAGAAATTAAC
AATTACACAAGCTTAATACACTCCTTAATTGAAGAATCGCAAAACCAGCAAGAAAAGAATGAACAAGAAT
TATTGGAATTAGATAAATGGGCAAGTTTGTGGAATTGGTTTAACATAACAAATTGGCTGTGGTATATAAA
ATTATTCATAATGATAGTAGGAGGCTTGGTAGGTTTAAGAATAGTTTTTGCTGTACTTTCTATAGTGAAT
AGAGTTAGGCAGGGATATTCACCATTATCGTTTCAGACCCACCTCCCAACCCCGAGGGGACCCAGAGAGG
GCCTATTTCCCATGATTCCTTCATATTTGCATATACGATACAAGGCTGTTAGAGAGATAATTAGAATTAA
TTTGACTGTAAACACAAAGATATTAGTACAAAATACGTGACGTAGAAAGTAATAATTTCTTGGGTAGTTT
GCAGTTTTAAAATTATGTTTTAAAATGGACTATCATATGCTTACCGTAACTTGAAAGTATTTCGATTTCT
TGGCTTTATATATCTTGTGGAAAGGACGAAACACCGCAGCAAACATAACAACCACAGTTTTAGAGCTAGA
AATAGCAAGTTAAAATAAGGCTAGTCCGTTATCAACTTGAAAAAGTGGCACCGAGTCGGTGCTTTTTTAA
GCTTGGCGTAACTAGATCTTGAGACAAATGGCAGTATTCATCCACAATTTTAAAAGAAAAGGGGGGATTG
GGGGGTACAGTGCAGGGGAAAGAATAGTAGACATAATAGCAACAGACATACAAACTAAAGAATTACAAAA
ACAAATTACAAAAATTCAAAATTTTCGGGTTTATTACAGGGACAGCAGAGATCCACTTTGGCGCCGGCTC
GAGGGGG
Features (pLannotate 1.2.2; 29 found; start..end, strand, type, name):
     14..80      +  CDS            small t antigen (fragment): SV40 (simian virus 40) small t antigen
    106..317     +  promoter       EF-1α core promoter: core promoter for human elongation factor EF-1α
    318..1256    +  intron         EF-1α intron A: intron upstream of the start codon of human EF-1α
   1278..1877    +  CDS            PuroR (fragment): puromycin N-acetyltransferase; pac from Streptomyces; confers resistance to puromycin
   1893..2481    +  misc_feature   WPRE: woodchuck hepatitis virus posttranscriptional regulatory element
   2532..2551    +  misc_feature   cPPT/CTS (fragment): central polypurine tract and central termination sequence of HIV-1
   2553..2786    +  LTR            3' LTR (ΔU3): self-inactivating 3' long terminal repeat (LTR) from HIV-1
   2864..2985    +  polyA_signal   SV40 poly(A) signal: SV40 polyadenylation signal
   3025..3160    +  rep_origin     SV40 ori: SV40 origin of replication
   3181..3199    -  promoter       T7 promoter: promoter for bacteriophage T7 RNA polymerase
   3207..3362    +  CDS            lacZα (fragment): LacZα fragment of β-galactosidase; lacZ fragment
   3367..3795    +  rep_origin     f1 ori (sequence partly withheld): f1 bacteriophage origin of replication; arrow indicates direction of (+) strand synthesis
   3848..3952    +  promoter       AmpR promoter: bla
   3953..4813    +  CDS            AmpR: β-lactamase; bla; confers resistance to ampicillin, carbenicillin, and related antibiotics
   4984..5572    +  rep_origin     ori: high-copy-number ColE1/pMB1/pBR322/pUC origin of replication
   5755..5847    +  CDS            lacI (fragment): lac repressor; lacI; The lac repressor binds to the lac operator to inhibit transcription in E. coli. This inhibition can be relieved by adding lactose or isopropyl-β-D-thiogalactopyranoside (IPTG).
   5860..5881    +  protein_bind   CAP binding site: CAP binding activates transcription in the presence of cAMP. E. coli catabolite activator protein
   5896..5926    +  promoter       lac promoter: promoter for the E. coli lac operon
   5934..5950    +  protein_bind   lac operator: The lac repressor binds to the lac operator to inhibit transcription in E. coli. This inhibition can be relieved by adding lactose or isopropyl-β-D-thiogalactopyranoside (IPTG). lac repressor encoded by lacI
   5995..6013    +  promoter       T3 promoter: promoter for bacteriophage T3 RNA polymerase
   6041..6267    +  promoter       RSV promoter: Rous sarcoma virus enhancer/promoter
   6268..6448    +  LTR            5' LTR (truncated): truncated 5' long terminal repeat (LTR) from HIV-1
   6495..6620    +  misc_feature   HIV-1 Ψ: packaging signal of human immunodeficiency virus type 1
   6604..6967    +  CDS            HIV-1 gag (fragment): gag protein from human immunodeficiency virus 1; gag
   7113..7346    +  misc_feature   RRE: The Rev response element (RRE) of HIV-1 allows for Rev-dependent mRNA export from the nucleus to the cytoplasm.
   7723..7749    +  CDS            Rev (fragment): human immunodeficiency virus 1 (HIV-1) Rev protein; rev; enhances nuclear export of unspliced and incompletely spliced viral mRNAs
   7753..7993    +  promoter       U6 promoter: RNA polymerase III promoter for human U6 snRNA
   8023..8098    +  misc_RNA       gRNA scaffold: guide RNA scaffold for the Streptococcus pyogenes CRISPR/Cas9 system
   8154..8271    +  misc_feature   cPPT/CTS: central polypurine tract and central termination sequence of HIV-1
