[The description below was written by a language model from this plasmid's Addgene catalogue record and pLannotate feature annotations shown in this document.]
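Description:
CKM gRNA (BRDN0001148014) is a third-generation lentiviral guide RNA plasmid built on the lentiGuide-Puro backbone and designed to direct Streptococcus pyogenes Cas9 to the human CKM gene (muscle creatine kinase). It is propagated in E. coli as a high-copy plasmid through a ColE1/pUC-type origin and selected with ampicillin via the β-lactamase gene. An f1 origin, an SV40 origin and remnants of a lac/T7/T3 cloning region are also annotated in the backbone.

The viral portion begins with an RSV enhancer/promoter fused to a truncated HIV-1 5' LTR, which makes genomic RNA production independent of Tat. It is followed by the Ψ packaging signal with a gag fragment, the Rev response element for nuclear export of the unspliced genome, and a central polypurine tract. A ΔU3 self-inactivating 3' LTR closes the transfer cassette, with an SV40 polyadenylation signal downstream.

Between the LTRs sit two expression units. A human U6 RNA polymerase III promoter drives the CKM-targeting spacer joined to the gRNA scaffold. An EF-1α core promoter with its intron A drives puromycin N-acetyltransferase, stabilised by a WPRE, so that transduced mammalian cells can be selected with puromycin.

The plasmid does not encode Cas9, so it is meant to be used with a separate Cas9 lentivector or in cells that already express Cas9. It is typically used to knock out CKM. The guide belongs to a human kinome gRNA collection produced with optimised sgRNA design rules intended to maximise on-target activity and reduce off-target effects.
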