Addgene plasmid #78028: CKM gRNA (BRDN0001148014)
Purpose: 3rd generation lentiviral gRNA plasmid targeting human CKM
Depositing lab: John Doench & David Root. Depositing organization: Broad Institute. Publication: Optimized sgRNA design to maximize activity and minimize off-target effects of CRISPR-Cas9. Doench JG, Fusi N, Sullender M, Hegde M, Vaimberg EW, Donovan KF, Smith I, Tothova Z, Wilen C, Orchard R, Virgin HW, Listgarten J, Root DE. Nat Biotechnol. 2016 Jan 18. doi: 10.1038/nbt.3437. PubMed 26780180.
Backbone
  Vector backbone: lentiGuide-Puro
  Backbone manufacturer: Zhang Lab (Addgene plasmid # 52963)
  Vector type: Mammalian Expression, Lentiviral, CRISPR
  Selectable markers: Puromycin
Growth in bacteria
  Bacterial resistance: Ampicillin, 100 μg/mL
  Growth temperature: 37°C
  Growth strain: DH5alpha
  Copy number: High Copy
Gene/Insert
  Gene/Insert name: CKM (alt names: CKM; NM_001824.4)
  gRNA/shRNA sequence: CAGCAAACATAACAACCACA
  Species: H. sapiens (human)
  Entrez Gene: CKM (a.k.a. CKMM, CPK-M, M-CK)
  Promoter: hU6
  Cloning method: Unknown
  Sequencing primers: 5′ U6-F; 3′ pS2-R
Terms and licenses: Academic/Nonprofit Terms; Industry Terms: Not Available to Industry
Depositor comments: The gRNA was designed to target the following Genbank reference sequence(s): NM_001824.4. Note that this plasmid does NOT contain Cas9. It should be used in conjunction with lentiCas9-Blast (Addgene #52962) or otherwise with cell lines already expressing Cas9. Browse the full kinome gRNA library at http://www.addgene.org/pooled-library/broadgpp-human-kinome/ or visit http://www.broadinstitute.org/rnai/public/ for detailed protocols and information.
How to cite: CKM gRNA (BRDN0001148014) was a gift from John Doench & David Root (Addgene plasmid # 78028 ; http://n2t.net/addgene:78028 ; RRID:Addgene_78028)
