>Addgene plasmid #78028 | CKM gRNA (BRDN0001148014) | depositor partial sequence | sequence record 145487 | Target Sequence
CAGCAAACATAACAACCACA
