>Addgene plasmid #78028 | CKM gRNA (BRDN0001148014) | addgene partial sequence | sequence record 188857 | hU6-F
CGTAGAAAGTAATAATTTCTTGGGTAGTTTGCAGTTTTAAAATTATGTTTTAAAATGGACTATCATATGC
TTACCGTAACTTGAAAGTATTTCGATTTCTTGGCTTTATATATCTTGTGGAAAGGACGAAACACCGCAGC
AAACATAACAACCACAGTTTTAGAGCTAGAAATAGCAAGTTAAAATAAGGCTAGTCCGTTATCAACTTGA
AAAAGTGGCACCGAGTCGGTGCTTTTTTAAGCTTGGCGTAACTAGATCTTGAGACAAATGGCAGTATTCA
TCCACAATTTTAAAAGAAAAGGGGGGATTGGGGGGTACAGTGCAGGGGAAAGAATAGTAGACATAATAGC
AACAGACATACAAACTAAAGAATTACAAAAACAAATTACAAAAATTCAAAATTTTCGGGTTTATTACAGG
GACAGCAGAGATCCACTTTGGCGCCGGCTCGAGGGGGCCCGGGTGCAAAGATGGATAAAGTTTTAAACAG
AGAGGAATCTTTGCAGCTAATGGACCTTCTAGGTCTTGAAAGGAGTGGGAATTGGCTCCGGTGCCCGTCA
GTGGGCAGAG
